Addgene plasmid #141627: TFORF0517
Purpose: Lentiviral vector for overexpressing the PAX5 transcription factor ORF with a unique 24-bp barcode. Barcodes facilitate identification of transcription factors in pooled screens.
Depositing lab: Feng Zhang. Depositing organization: Broad Institute. Publication: A transcription factor atlas of directed differentiation. Joung J, Ma S, Tay T, Geiger-Schuller KR, Kirchgatterer PC, Verdine VK, Guo B, Arias-Garcia MA, Allen WE, Singh A, Kuksenko O, Abudayyeh OO, Gootenberg JS, Fu Z, Macrae RK, Buenrostro JD, Regev A, Zhang F. Cell. 2023 Jan 5;186(1):209-229.e26. doi: 10.1016/j.cell.2022.11.026. PubMed 36608654.
Backbone
  Vector backbone: pLX_TRC317
  Backbone manufacturer: Broad Institute Genetic Perturbation Platform
  Backbone size w/o insert (bp): 8264
  Vector type: Mammalian Expression, Lentiviral
  Selectable markers: Puromycin
Growth in bacteria
  Bacterial resistance: Ampicillin, 100 μg/mL
  Growth temperature: 37°C
  Growth strain: NEB Stable
  Copy number: High Copy
Gene/Insert
  Gene/Insert name: PAX5
  Species: H. sapiens (human)
  Insert size (bp): 1277
  Entrez Gene: PAX5 (a.k.a. ALL3, BSAP, PAX-5)
  Promoter: EF1a
  Cloning method: Unknown
  Sequencing primers: 5′ GGGTGGAGACTGAAGTTAGGCCAG; 3′ CACATAGCGTAAAAGGAGCAACATAG
Terms and licenses: Academic/Nonprofit Terms; Industry Terms: Not Available to Industry
Depositor comments: NM_016734,ENST00000358127 . The transcription factor ORF portion of this plasmid was synthesized by Genewiz. Please test multiple small colonies in case of plasmid recombination. To make this collection available in a timely manner, a portion of this collection was not fully sequenced by Addgene. If an Addgene verified full plasmid sequence is not available, please contact us prior to placing an order to request the full sequence.
How to cite: TFORF0517 was a gift from Feng Zhang (Addgene plasmid # 141627 ; http://n2t.net/addgene:141627 ; RRID:Addgene_141627)
