[The description below was written by a language model from this plasmid's Addgene catalogue record and pLannotate feature annotations shown in this document.]
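Description:
TFORF0517 is a lentiviral mammalian expression plasmid built on the pLX_TRC317 backbone for overexpressing the human PAX5 transcription factor, one member of a barcoded transcription factor ORF collection. It is propagated in E. coli through a high-copy ColE1/pUC-type origin with ampicillin selection (AmpR under its own bla promoter). An f1 origin and remnants of a lac/lacZα cloning region flanked by T7 and T3 promoters are also annotated in the bacterial portion. The depositor warns that the plasmid can recombine, a common issue with LTR-containing vectors.

The viral cassette follows a third-generation, self-inactivating design. An RSV promoter fused to a truncated HIV-1 5' LTR drives genomic RNA production in packaging cells. It is followed by the Ψ packaging signal with a gag fragment, the RRE for Rev-dependent nuclear export, a cPPT/CTS element, and a ΔU3 3' LTR followed by an SV40 polyadenylation signal. Between the LTRs there are two expression units. SV40 early promoter sequences precede a puromycin N-acetyltransferase gene for selecting transduced cells, and a full EF-1α promoter drives the PAX5 coding sequence, which the depositor notes was synthesized and corresponds to a RefSeq/Ensembl transcript. A WPRE downstream of the ORF enhances transcript stability and expression.

The catalogue entry says the construct carries a unique 24-bp barcode, but it is not annotated in the feature table. Its exact position is therefore not stated. A short U6 promoter fragment annotated between the ORF and the WPRE is likely a partial sequence match rather than a functional unit. The barcode allows the transcription factor to be identified in pooled overexpression screens, such as those surveying factors that direct cell differentiation.
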