Features (pLannotate 1.2.2; 31 found; start..end, strand, type, name):
      5..231     +  promoter       RSV promoter: Rous sarcoma virus enhancer/promoter
    232..412     +  LTR            5' LTR (truncated): truncated 5' long terminal repeat (LTR) from HIV-1
    459..584     +  misc_feature   HIV-1 Ψ: packaging signal of human immunodeficiency virus type 1
    568..931     +  CDS            HIV-1 gag (fragment): gag protein from human immunodeficiency virus 1; gag
   1077..1310    +  misc_feature   RRE: The Rev response element (RRE) of HIV-1 allows for Rev-dependent mRNA export from the nucleus to the cytoplasm.
   1687..1713    +  CDS            Rev (fragment): human immunodeficiency virus 1 (HIV-1) Rev protein; rev; enhances nuclear export of unspliced and incompletely spliced viral mRNAs
   1720..1743    +  promoter       SV40 promoter (fragment): SV40 early promoter
   1744..1815    +  promoter       SV40 promoter (fragment): SV40 enhancer and early promoter
   1839..1974    +  rep_origin     SV40 ori: SV40 origin of replication
   2020..2616    +  CDS            PuroR (fragment): puromycin N-acetyltransferase; pac from Streptomyces; confers resistance to puromycin
   2665..2782    +  misc_feature   cPPT/CTS: central polypurine tract and central termination sequence of HIV-1
   2847..2913    +  CDS            small t antigen (fragment): SV40 (simian virus 40) small t antigen
   2920..4098    +  promoter       EF-1α promoter: strong constitutive promoter for human elongation factor EF-1α
   4115..5287    +  CDS            PAX5: PAX5_HUMAN - Experimental evidence at protein level: Swiss-Prot protein existence level 1. (Microbial infection) Plays an essential role in the maintenance of Epstein-Barr virus genome copy number within the host cell by promoting EBNA1/oriP-dependent binding and transcription (PubMed:31941781). Participates also in the inhibition of lytic EBV reactivation by modulating viral BZLF1 activity (PubMed:23678172). From Homo sapiens (Human).
   5303..5356    +  promoter       U6 promoter (fragment): RNA polymerase III promoter for human U6 snRNA
   5398..5986    +  misc_feature   WPRE: woodchuck hepatitis virus posttranscriptional regulatory element
   6037..6056    +  misc_feature   cPPT/CTS (fragment): central polypurine tract and central termination sequence of HIV-1
   6058..6291    +  LTR            3' LTR (ΔU3): self-inactivating 3' long terminal repeat (LTR) from HIV-1
   6369..6490    +  polyA_signal   SV40 poly(A) signal: SV40 polyadenylation signal
   6530..6665    +  rep_origin     SV40 ori: SV40 origin of replication
   6686..6704    -  promoter       T7 promoter: promoter for bacteriophage T7 RNA polymerase
   6712..6867    +  CDS            lacZα (fragment): LacZα fragment of β-galactosidase; lacZ fragment
   6872..7300    +  rep_origin     f1 ori (sequence partly withheld): f1 bacteriophage origin of replication; arrow indicates direction of (+) strand synthesis
   7353..7457    +  promoter       AmpR promoter: bla
   7458..8318    +  CDS            AmpR: β-lactamase; bla; confers resistance to ampicillin, carbenicillin, and related antibiotics
   8489..9077    +  rep_origin     ori: high-copy-number ColE1/pMB1/pBR322/pUC origin of replication
   9260..9352    +  CDS            lacI (fragment): lac repressor; lacI; The lac repressor binds to the lac operator to inhibit transcription in E. coli. This inhibition can be relieved by adding lactose or isopropyl-β-D-thiogalactopyranoside (IPTG).
   9365..9386    +  protein_bind   CAP binding site: CAP binding activates transcription in the presence of cAMP. E. coli catabolite activator protein
   9401..9431    +  promoter       lac promoter: promoter for the E. coli lac operon
   9439..9455    +  protein_bind   lac operator: The lac repressor binds to the lac operator to inhibit transcription in E. coli. This inhibition can be relieved by adding lactose or isopropyl-β-D-thiogalactopyranoside (IPTG). lac repressor encoded by lacI
   9500..9518    +  promoter       T3 promoter: promoter for bacteriophage T3 RNA polymerase
>Addgene plasmid #141627 | TFORF0517 | addgene full sequence | sequence record 391533 | Addgene NGS Result
TTAATGTAGTCTTATGCAATACTCTTGTAGTCTTGCAACATGGTAACGATGAGTTAGCAACATGCCTTAC
AAGGAGAGAAAAAGCACCGTGCATGCCGATTGGTGGAAGTAAGGTGGTACGATCGTGCCTTATTAGGAAG
GCAACAGACGGGTCTGACATGGATTGGACGAACCACTGAATTGCCGCATTGCAGAGATATTGTATTTAAG
TGCCTAGCTCGATACATAAACGGGTCTCTCTGGTTAGACCAGATCTGAGCCTGGGAGCTCTCTGGCTAAC
TAGGGAACCCACTGCTTAAGCCTCAATAAAGCTTGCCTTGAGTGCTTCAAGTAGTGTGTGCCCGTCTGTT
GTGTGACTCTGGTAACTAGAGATCCCTCAGACCCTTTTAGTCAGTGTGGAAAATCTCTAGCAGTGGCGCC
CGAACAGGGACTTGAAAGCGAAAGGGAAACCAGAGGAGCTCTCTCGACGCAGGACTCGGCTTGCTGAAGC
GCGCACGGCAAGAGGCGAGGGGCGGCGACTGGTGAGTACGCCAAAAATTTTGACTAGCGGAGGCTAGAAG
GAGAGAGATGGGTGCGAGAGCGTCAGTATTAAGCGGGGGAGAATTAGATCGCGATGGGAAAAAATTCGGT
TAAGGCCAGGGGGAAAGAAAAAATATAAATTAAAACATATAGTATGGGCAAGCAGGGAGCTAGAACGATT
CGCAGTTAATCCTGGCCTGTTAGAAACATCAGAAGGCTGTAGACAAATACTGGGACAGCTACAACCATCC
CTTCAGACAGGATCAGAAGAACTTAGATCATTATATAATACAGTAGCAACCCTCTATTGTGTGCATCAAA
GGATAGAGATAAAAGACACCAAGGAAGCTTTAGACAAGATAGAGGAAGAGCAAAACAAAAGTAAGACCAC
CGCACAGCAAGCGGCCGCTGATCTTCAGACCTGGAGGAGGAGATATGAGGGACAATTGGAGAAGTGAATT
ATATAAATATAAAGTAGTAAAAATTGAACCATTAGGAGTAGCACCCACCAAGGCAAAGAGAAGAGTGGTG
CAGAGAGAAAAAAGAGCAGTGGGAATAGGAGCTTTGTTCCTTGGGTTCTTGGGAGCAGCAGGAAGCACTA
TGGGCGCAGCGTCAATGACGCTGACGGTACAGGCCAGACAATTATTGTCTGGTATAGTGCAGCAGCAGAA
CAATTTGCTGAGGGCTATTGAGGCGCAACAGCATCTGTTGCAACTCACAGTCTGGGGCATCAAGCAGCTC
CAGGCAAGAATCCTGGCTGTGGAAAGATACCTAAAGGATCAACAGCTCCTGGGGATTTGGGGTTGCTCTG
GAAAACTCATTTGCACCACTGCTGTGCCTTGGAATGCTAGTTGGAGTAATAAATCTCTGGAACAGATTTG
GAATCACACGACCTGGATGGAGTGGGACAGAGAAATTAACAATTACACAAGCTTAATACACTCCTTAATT
GAAGAATCGCAAAACCAGCAAGAAAAGAATGAACAAGAATTATTGGAATTAGATAAATGGGCAAGTTTGT
GGAATTGGTTTAACATAACAAATTGGCTGTGGTATATAAAATTATTCATAATGATAGTAGGAGGCTTGGT
AGGTTTAAGAATAGTTTTTGCTGTACTTTCTATAGTGAATAGAGTTAGGCAGGGATATTCACCATTATCG
TTTCAGACCCACCTCCCAACCCCGAGGGGACCCATGCATTGCATCTCAATTAGTCAGCAACCAGGTGTGG
AAAGTCCCCAGGCTCCCCAGCAGGCAGAAGTATGCAAAGCATGCGTCTCAATTAGTCAGCAACCATAGTC
CCGCCCCTAACTCCGCCCATCCCGCCCCTAACTCCGCCCAGTTCCGCCCATTCTCCGCCCCATGGCTGAC
TAATTTTTTTTATTTATGCAGAGGCCGAGGCCGCCTCGGCCTCTGAGCTATTCCAGAAGTAGTGAGGAGG
CTTTTTTGGAGGCCTAGGCTTTTGCAAAAAGCTTTCTAGAGGTACCACCGGAGCTTACCATGACCGAGTA
CAAGCCCACGGTGCGCCTCGCCACCCGCGACGACGTCCCCAGGGCCGTACGCACCCTCGCCGCCGCGTTC
GCCGACTACCCCGCCACGCGCCACACCGTCGATCCGGACCGCCACATCGAGCGGGTCACCGAGCTGCAAG
AACTCTTCCTCACGCGCGTCGGGCTCGACATCGGCAAGGTGTGGGTCGCGGACGACGGCGCCGCCGTGGC
GGTCTGGACCACGCCGGAGAGCGTCGAAGCGGGGGCGGTGTTCGCCGAGATCGGCCCGCGCATGGCCGAG
TTGAGCGGTTCCCGGCTGGCCGCGCAGCAACAGATGGAAGGCCTCCTGGCGCCGCACCGGCCCAAGGAGC
CCGCGTGGTTCCTGGCCACCGTCGGCGTCTCGCCCGACCACCAGGGCAAGGGTCTGGGCAGCGCCGTCGT
GCTCCCCGGAGTGGAGGCGGCCGAGCGCGCCGGGGTGCCCGCCTTCCTGGAGACCTCCGCGCCCCGCAAC
CTCCCCTTCTACGAGCGGCTCGGCTTCACCGTCACCGCCGACGTCGAGGTGCCCGAAGGACCGCGCACCT
GGTGCATGACCCGCAAGCCCGGTGCCAGTTAACGAATTCTAGATCTTGAGACAAATGGCAGTATTCATCC
ACAATTTTAAAAGAAAAGGGGGGATTGGGGGGTACAGTGCAGGGGAAAGAATAGTAGACATAATAGCAAC
AGACATACAAACTAAAGAATTACAAAAACAAATTACAAAAATTCAAAATTTTCGGGTTTATTACAGGGAC
AGCAGAGATCCACTTTGGCGCCGGCTCGAGGCCTGCAGGTGCAAAGATGGATAAAGTTTTAAACAGAGAG
GAATCTTTGCAGCTAATGGACCTTCTAGGTCTTGAAAGGAGTGGGAATTGGCTCCGGTGCCCGTCAGTGG
GCAGAGCGCACATCGCCCACAGTCCCCGAGAAGTTGGGGGGAGGGGTCGGCAATTGAACCGGTGCCTAGA
GAAGGTGGCGCGGGGTAAACTGGGAAAGTGATGTCGTGTACTGGCTCCGCCTTTTTCCCGAGGGTGGGGG
AGAACCGTATATAAGTGCAGTAGTCGCCGTGAACGTTCTTTTTCGCAACGGGTTTGCCGCCAGAACACAG
GTAAGTGCCGTGTGTGGTTCCCGCGGGCCTGGCCTCTTTACGGGTTATGGCCCTTGCGTGCCTTGAATTA
CTTCCACCTGGCTGCAGTACGTGATTCTTGATCCCGAGCTTCGGGTTGGAAGTGGGTGGGAGAGTTCGAG
GCCTTGCGCTTAAGGAGCCCCTTCGCCTCGTGCTTGAGTTGAGGCCTGGCCTGGGCGCTGGGGCCGCCGC
GTGCGAATCTGGTGGCACCTTCGCGCCTGTCTCGCTGCTTTCGATAAGTCTCTAGCCATTTAAAATTTTT
GATGACCTGCTGCGACGCTTTTTTTCTGGCAAGATAGTCTTGTAAATGCGGGCCAAGATCTGCACACTGG
TATTTCGGTTTTTGGGGCCGCGGGCGGCGACGGGGCCCGTGCGTCCCAGCGCACATGTTCGGCGAGGCGG
GGCCTGCGAGCGCGGCCACCGAGAATCGGACGGGGGTAGTCTCAAGCTGGCCGGCCTGCTCTGGTGCCTG
GCCTCGCGCCGCCGTGTATCGCCCCGCCCTGGGCGGCAAGGCTGGCCCGGTCGGCACCAGTTGCGTGAGC
GGAAAGATGGCCGCTTCCCGGCCCTGCTGCAGGGAGCTCAAAATGGAGGACGCGGCGCTCGGGAGAGCGG
GCGGGTGAGTCACCCACACAAAGGAAAAGGGCCTTTCCGTCCTCAGCCGTCGCTTCATGTGACTCCACGG
AGTACCGGGCGCCGTCCAGGCACCTCGATTAGTTCTCGAGCTTTTGGAGTACGTCGTCTTTAGGTTGGGG
GGAGGGGTTTTATGCGATGGAGTTTCCCCACACTGAGTGGGTGGAGACTGAAGTTAGGCCAGCTTGGCAC
TTGATGTAATTCTCCTTGGAATTTGCCCTTTTTGAGTTTGGATCTTGGTTCATTCTCAAGCCTCAGACAG
TGGTTCAAAGTTTTTTTCTTCCATTTCAGGTGTCGTGAGGCTAGCACCGCCACCATGGATTTAGAGAAAA
ATTATCCGACTCCTCGGACCAGCAGGACAGGACATGGAGGAGTGAATCAGCTTGGGGGGGTTTTTGTGAA
TGGACGGCCACTCCCGGATGTAGTCCGCCAGAGGATAGTGGAACTTGCTCATCAAGGTGTCAGGCCCTGC
GACATCTCCAGGCAGCTTCGGGTCAGCCATGGTTGTGTCAGCAAAATTCTTGGCAGGTATTATGAGACAG
GAAGCATCAAGCCTGGGGTAATTGGAGGATCCAAACCAAAGGTCGCCACACCCAAAGTGGTGGAAAAAAT
CGCTGAATATAAACGCCAAAATCCCACCATGTTTGCCTGGGAGATCAGGGACCGGCTGCTGGCAGAGCGG
GTGTGTGACAATGACACCGTGCCTAGCGTCAGTTCCATCAACAGGATCATCCGGACAAAAGTACAGCAGC
CACCCAACCAACCAGTCCCAGCTTCCAGTCACAGCATAGTGTCCACTGGCTCCGTGACGCAGGTGTCCTC
GGTGAGCACGGATTCGGCCGGCTCGTCGTACTCCATCAGCGGCATCCTGGGCATCACGTCCCCCAGCGCC
GACACCAACAAGCGCAAGAGAGACGAAGGTATTCAGGAGTCTCCGGTGCCGAACGGCCACTCGCTTCCGG
GCAGAGACTTCCTCCGGAAGCAGATGCGGGGAGACTTGTTCACACAGCAGCAGCTGGAGGTGCTGGACCG
CGTGTTTGAGAGGCAGCACTACTCAGACATCTTCACCACCACAGAGCCCATCAAGCCCGAGCAGACCACA
GAGTATTCAGCCATGGCCTCGCTGGCTGGTGGGCTGGACGACATGAAGGCCAATCTGGCCAGCCCCACCC
CTGCTGACATCGGGAGCAGTGTGCCAGGCCCGCAGTCCTACCCCATTGTGACAGGCCGTGACTTGGCGAG
CACGACCCTCCCCGGGTACCCTCCACACGTCCCCCCCGCTGGACAGGGCAGCTACTCAGCACCGACGCTG
ACAGGGATGGTGCCTGGGAGTGAGTTTTCCGGGAGTCCCTACAGCCACCCTCAGTATTCCTCGTACAACG
ACTCCTGGAGGTTCCCCAACCCGGGGCTGCTTGGCTCCCCCTACTATTATAGCGCTGCCGCCCGAGGAGC
CGCCCCACCTGCAGCCGCCACTGCCTATGACCGTCACTAGTAATGAACTAGTCCGTAACTTGAAAGTATT
TCGATTTCTTGGCTTTATATATCTTGTGGAAAGGACGACACTCCGGCCCGAGGTAGACTCATACGCGTTA
AGTCGACAATCAACCTCTGGATTACAAAATTTGTGAAAGATTGACTGGTATTCTTAACTATGTTGCTCCT
TTTACGCTATGTGGATACGCTGCTTTAATGCCTTTGTATCATGCTATTGCTTCCCGTATGGCTTTCATTT
TCTCCTCCTTGTATAAATCCTGGTTGCTGTCTCTTTATGAGGAGTTGTGGCCCGTTGTCAGGCAACGTGG
CGTGGTGTGCACTGTGTTTGCTGACGCAACCCCCACTGGTTGGGGCATTGCCACCACCTGTCAGCTCCTT
TCCGGGACTTTCGCTTTCCCCCTCCCTATTGCCACGGCGGAACTCATCGCCGCCTGCCTTGCCCGCTGCT
GGACAGGGGCTCGGCTGTTGGGCACTGACAATTCCGTGGTGTTGTCGGGGAAATCATCGTCCTTTCCTTG
GCTGCTCGCCTGTGTTGCCACCTGGATTCTGCGCGGGACGTCCTTCTGCTACGTCCCTTCGGCCCTCAAT
CCAGCGGACCTTCCTTCCCGCGGCCTGCTGCCGGCTCTGCGGCCTCTTCCGCGTCTTCGCCTTCGCCCTC
AGACGAGTCGGATCTCCCTTTGGGCCGCCTCCCCGCGTCGACTTTAAGACCAATGACTTACAAGGCAGCT
GTAGATCTTAGCCACTTTTTAAAAGAAAAGGGGGGACTGGAAGGGCTAATTCACTCCCAACGAAGACAAG
ATCTGCTTTTTGCTTGTACTGGGTCTCTCTGGTTAGACCAGATCTGAGCCTGGGAGCTCTCTGGCTAACT
AGGGAACCCACTGCTTAAGCCTCAATAAAGCTTGCCTTGAGTGCTTCAAGTAGTGTGTGCCCGTCTGTTG
TGTGACTCTGGTAACTAGAGATCCCTCAGACCCTTTTAGTCAGTGTGGAAAATCTCTAGCAGTACGTATA
GTAGTTCATGTCATCTTATTATTCAGTATTTATAACTTGCAAAGAAATGAATATCAGAGAGTGAGAGGAA
CTTGTTTATTGCAGCTTATAATGGTTACAAATAAAGCAATAGCATCACAAATTTCACAAATAAAGCATTT
TTTTCACTGCATTCTAGTTGTGGTTTGTCCAAACTCATCAATGTATCTTATCATGTCTGGCTCTAGCTAT
CCCGCCCCTAACTCCGCCCATCCCGCCCCTAACTCCGCCCAGTTCCGCCCATTCTCCGCCCCATGGCTGA
CTAATTTTTTTTATTTATGCAGAGGCCGAGGCCGCCTCGGCCTCTGAGCTATTCCAGAAGTAGTGAGGAG
GCTTTTTTGGAGGCCTAGGGACGTACCCAATTCGCCCTATAGTGAGTCGTATTACGCGCGCTCACTGGCC
GTCGTTTTACAACGTCGTGACTGGGAAAACCCTGGCGTTACCCAACTTAATCGCCTTGCAGCACATCCCC
CTTTCGCCAGCTGGCGTAATAGCGAAGAGGCCCGCACCGATCGCCCTTCCCAACAGTTGCGCAGCCTGAA
TGGCGAATGGG
[124 nt withheld, positions 6872-6995]
C
[91 nt withheld, positions 6997-7087]
A
[49 nt withheld, positions 7089-7137]
CCTTTGACGTTGGAGTCCACGTTCTTT
[37 nt withheld, positions 7165-7201]
ACCCTATCTCGGTCTATTCTTTTGATTTATAAGGGATTTTGCCGATTTCGGCCTATTGGTTAAAAAATGA
GCTGATTTAACAAAAATTTAACGCGAATTTTAACAAAATATTAACGCTTACAATTTAGGTGGCACTTTTC
GGGGAAATGTGCGCGGAACCCCTATTTGTTTATTTTTCTAAATACATTCAAATATGTATCCGCTCATGAG
ACAATAACCCTGATAAATGCTTCAATAATATTGAAAAAGGAAGAGTATGAGTATTCAACATTTCCGTGTC
GCCCTTATTCCCTTTTTTGCGGCATTTTGCCTTCCTGTTTTTGCTCACCCAGAAACGCTGGTGAAAGTAA
AAGATGCTGAAGATCAGTTGGGTGCACGAGTGGGTTACATCGAACTGGATCTCAACAGCGGTAAGATCCT
TGAGAGTTTTCGCCCCGAAGAACGTTTTCCAATGATGAGCACTTTTAAAGTTCTGCTATGTGGCGCGGTA
TTATCCCGTATTGACGCCGGGCAAGAGCAACTCGGTCGCCGCATACACTATTCTCAGAATGACTTGGTTG
AGTACTCACCAGTCACAGAAAAGCATCTTACGGATGGCATGACAGTAAGAGAATTATGCAGTGCTGCCAT
AACCATGAGTGATAACACTGCGGCCAACTTACTTCTGACAACGATCGGAGGACCGAAGGAGCTAACCGCT
TTTTTGCACAACATGGGGGATCATGTAACTCGCCTTGATCGTTGGGAACCGGAGCTGAATGAAGCCATAC
CAAACGACGAGCGTGACACCACGATGCCTGTAGCAATGGCAACAACGTTGCGCAAACTATTAACTGGCGA
ACTACTTACTCTAGCTTCCCGGCAACAATTAATAGACTGGATGGAGGCGGATAAAGTTGCAGGACCACTT
CTGCGCTCGGCCCTTCCGGCTGGCTGGTTTATTGCTGATAAATCTGGAGCCGGTGAGCGTGGGTCTCGCG
GTATCATTGCAGCACTGGGGCCAGATGGTAAGCCCTCCCGTATCGTAGTTATCTACACGACGGGGAGTCA
GGCAACTATGGATGAACGAAATAGACAGATCGCTGAGATAGGTGCCTCACTGATTAAGCATTGGTAACTG
TCAGACCAAGTTTACTCATATATACTTTAGATTGATTTAAAACTTCATTTTTAATTTAAAAGGATCTAGG
TGAAGATCCTTTTTGATAATCTCATGACCAAAATCCCTTAACGTGAGTTTTCGTTCCACTGAGCGTCAGA
CCCCGTAGAAAAGATCAAAGGATCTTCTTGAGATCCTTTTTTTCTGCGCGTAATCTGCTGCTTGCAAACA
AAAAAACCACCGCTACCAGCGGTGGTTTGTTTGCCGGATCAAGAGCTACCAACTCTTTTTCCGAAGGTAA
CTGGCTTCAGCAGAGCGCAGATACCAAATACTGTTCTTCTAGTGTAGCCGTAGTTAGGCCACCACTTCAA
GAACTCTGTAGCACCGCCTACATACCTCGCTCTGCTAATCCTGTTACCAGTGGCTGCTGCCAGTGGCGAT
AAGTCGTGTCTTACCGGGTTGGACTCAAGACGATAGTTACCGGATAAGGCGCAGCGGTCGGGCTGAACGG
GGGGTTCGTGCACACAGCCCAGCTTGGAGCGAACGACCTACACCGAACTGAGATACCTACAGCGTGAGCT
ATGAGAAAGCGCCACGCTTCCCGAAGGGAGAAAGGCGGACAGGTATCCGGTAAGCGGCAGGGTCGGAACA
GGAGAGCGCACGAGGGAGCTTCCAGGGGGAAACGCCTGGTATCTTTATAGTCCTGTCGGGTTTCGCCACC
TCTGACTTGAGCGTCGATTTTTGTGATGCTCGTCAGGGGGGCGGAGCCTATGGAAAAACGCCAGCAACGC
GGCCTTTTTACGGTTCCTGGCCTTTTGCTGGCCTTTTGCTCACATGTTCTTTCCTGCGTTATCCCCTGAT
TCTGTGGATAACCGTATTACCGCCTTTGAGTGAGCTGATACCGCTCGCCGCAGCCGAACGACCGAGCGCA
GCGAGTCAGTGAGCGAGGAAGCGGAAGAGCGCCCAATACGCAAACCGCCTCTCCCCGCGCGTTGGCCGAT
TCATTAATGCAGCTGGCACGACAGGTTTCCCGACTGGAAAGCGGGCAGTGAGCGCAACGCAATTAATGTG
AGTTAGCTCACTCATTAGGCACCCCAGGCTTTACACTTTATGCTTCCGGCTCGTATGTTGTGTGGAATTG
TGAGCGGATAACAATTTCACACAGGAAACAGCTATGACCATGATTACGCCAAGCGCGCAATTAACCCTCA
CTAAAGGGAACAAAAGCTGGAGCTGCAAGC
