>Addgene plasmid #141627 | TFORF0517 | depositor partial sequence | sequence record 277018 | Insert
ACCGCCACCATGGATTTAGAGAAAAATTATCCGACTCCTCGGACCAGCAGGACAGGACATGGAGGAGTGA
ATCAGCTTGGGGGGGTTTTTGTGAATGGACGGCCACTCCCGGATGTAGTCCGCCAGAGGATAGTGGAACT
TGCTCATCAAGGTGTCAGGCCCTGCGACATCTCCAGGCAGCTTCGGGTCAGCCATGGTTGTGTCAGCAAA
ATTCTTGGCAGGTATTATGAGACAGGAAGCATCAAGCCTGGGGTAATTGGAGGATCCAAACCAAAGGTCG
CCACACCCAAAGTGGTGGAAAAAATCGCTGAATATAAACGCCAAAATCCCACCATGTTTGCCTGGGAGAT
CAGGGACCGGCTGCTGGCAGAGCGGGTGTGTGACAATGACACCGTGCCTAGCGTCAGTTCCATCAACAGG
ATCATCCGGACAAAAGTACAGCAGCCACCCAACCAACCAGTCCCAGCTTCCAGTCACAGCATAGTGTCCA
CTGGCTCCGTGACGCAGGTGTCCTCGGTGAGCACGGATTCGGCCGGCTCGTCGTACTCCATCAGCGGCAT
CCTGGGCATCACGTCCCCCAGCGCCGACACCAACAAGCGCAAGAGAGACGAAGGTATTCAGGAGTCTCCG
GTGCCGAACGGCCACTCGCTTCCGGGCAGAGACTTCCTCCGGAAGCAGATGCGGGGAGACTTGTTCACAC
AGCAGCAGCTGGAGGTGCTGGACCGCGTGTTTGAGAGGCAGCACTACTCAGACATCTTCACCACCACAGA
GCCCATCAAGCCCGAGCAGACCACAGAGTATTCAGCCATGGCCTCGCTGGCTGGTGGGCTGGACGACATG
AAGGCCAATCTGGCCAGCCCCACCCCTGCTGACATCGGGAGCAGTGTGCCAGGCCCGCAGTCCTACCCCA
TTGTGACAGGCCGTGACTTGGCGAGCACGACCCTCCCCGGGTACCCTCCACACGTCCCCCCCGCTGGACA
GGGCAGCTACTCAGCACCGACGCTGACAGGGATGGTGCCTGGGAGTGAGTTTTCCGGGAGTCCCTACAGC
CACCCTCAGTATTCCTCGTACAACGACTCCTGGAGGTTCCCCAACCCGGGGCTGCTTGGCTCCCCCTACT
ATTATAGCGCTGCCGCCCGAGGAGCCGCCCCACCTGCAGCCGCCACTGCCTATGACCGTCACTAGTAATG
AACTAGTCCGTAACTTGAAAGTATTTCGATTTCTTGGCTTTATATATCTTGTGGAAAGGACGACACTCCG
GCCCGAGGTAGACTCAT
