>Addgene plasmid #141627 | TFORF0517 | depositor partial sequence | sequence record 277019 | Barcode
CACTCCGGCCCGAGGTAGACTCAT
